Addgene plasmid #155131: pET15-His-∆NGlpG
Purpose: Expresses N-terminally His-tagged E. coli GlpG (residues 87-276) from pET15b
Depositing lab: Sinisa Urban. Depositing organization: Johns Hopkins University and School of Medicine. Publication: Ten catalytic snapshots of rhomboid intramembrane proteolysis from gate opening to peptide release. Cho S, Baker RP, Ji M, Urban S. Nat Struct Mol Biol. 2019 Oct;26(10):910-918. doi: 10.1038/s41594-019-0296-9. Epub 2019 Sep 30. PubMed 31570873.
Backbone
  Vector backbone: pET15b
  Backbone manufacturer: Novagen
  Backbone size w/o insert (bp): 5700
  Total vector size (bp): 6340
  Vector type: Bacterial Expression
Growth in bacteria
  Bacterial resistance: Ampicillin, 100 μg/mL
  Growth temperature: 37°C
  Growth strain: DH5alpha
  Copy number: Low Copy
Gene/Insert
  Gene/Insert name: GlpG
  Species: Escherichia coli
  Insert size (bp): 636
  Mutation: insert codes for GlpG residues 87-276
  GenBank ID: NC_000913.3
  Entrez Gene: glpG (a.k.a. b3424, ECK3410)
  Promoter: T7
  Tag / fusion protein: His (N terminal on backbone)
  Cloning method: Restriction Enzyme; 5′ cloning site NdeI (not destroyed); 3′ cloning site XhoI (not destroyed)
  Sequencing primers: 5′ T7 promoter primer; 3′ T7 terminator primer
Terms and licenses: Academic/Nonprofit Terms; Industry Terms: Not Available to Industry
How to cite: pET15-His-∆NGlpG was a gift from Sinisa Urban (Addgene plasmid # 155131 ; http://n2t.net/addgene:155131 ; RRID:Addgene_155131)
