[The description below was written by a language model from this plasmid's Addgene catalogue record and pLannotate feature annotations shown in this document.]
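Description:
pET15-His-∆NGlpG is a bacterial expression plasmid built on the Novagen pET15b backbone for producing an N-terminally truncated form of the Escherichia coli rhomboid intramembrane serine protease GlpG. The insert, cloned between the NdeI and XhoI sites, encodes residues 87–276, so the N-terminal portion of the protein is removed. The coding region sits in frame with the backbone-encoded N-terminal His tag, which is separated from GlpG by a thrombin recognition site so that the tag can be cleaved off after affinity purification. The annotation's short "capTEV" and "SET1" fragment hits flank the insert. The first most likely reflects the 6xHis stretch and the second residual backbone sequence, rather than additional functional tags.

Expression is driven by a T7 promoter with an adjacent lac operator, followed by the T7 gene 10 ribosome binding site and ended by the T7 terminator. The plasmid carries its own lacI gene and promoter, so transcription stays repressed until induction with IPTG in a host that supplies T7 RNA polymerase. Propagation relies on the pBR322-type ColE1 origin together with rop and the bom region, which is consistent with the low copy number recorded. Selection is by ampicillin through the β-lactamase gene. The scattered tetracycline-resistance fragments and tet promoter are non-functional pBR322 remnants typical of pET vectors.

The sequenced record is 6,278 nt, slightly shorter than the catalogue's nominal total of 6,340 bp. The associated publication concerns structural snapshots of rhomboid proteolysis, which suggests the plasmid is used to produce recombinant GlpG for structural and mechanistic study.
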