Features (pLannotate 1.2.2; 21 found; start..end, strand, type, name):
     10..38      +  promoter       tet promoter: E. coli promoter for tetracycline efflux protein gene
     86..190     +  CDS            TcR (fragment): tetracycline efflux protein; tet; confers resistance to tetracycline
    213..260     -  terminator     T7 terminator: transcription terminator for bacteriophage T7 RNA polymerase
    268..317     -  CDS            SET1 (fragment): solubility-enhancement tag derived from T7 phage gene 10B
    333..902     -  CDS            glpG (fragment): GLPG_ECOLI - Experimental evidence at protein level: Swiss-Prot protein existence level 1. Rhomboid-type serine protease that catalyzes intramembrane proteolysis. From Escherichia coli (strain K12).
    909..926     -  CDS            thrombin site: thrombin recognition and cleavage site
    937..953     -  CDS            capTEV™ (fragment): composite tag for in vivo biotinylation, TEV protease cleavage, and 6xHis tagging
    972..994     -  RBS            RBS: efficient ribosome binding site from bacteriophage T7 gene 10 (Olins and Rangwala, 1989)
   1009..1033    -  protein_bind   lac operator: The lac repressor binds to the lac operator to inhibit transcription in E. coli. This inhibition can be relieved by adding lactose or isopropyl-β-D-thiogalactopyranoside (IPTG). lac repressor encoded by lacI
   1034..1052    -  promoter       T7 promoter: promoter for bacteriophage T7 RNA polymerase
   1074..1353    +  CDS            TcR (fragment): tetracycline efflux protein; tet; confers resistance to tetracycline
   1361..1438    +  promoter       lacI promoter: lacI
   1439..2521    +  CDS            lacI: lac repressor; lacI; The lac repressor binds to the lac operator to inhibit transcription in E. coli. This inhibition can be relieved by adding lactose or isopropyl-β-D-thiogalactopyranoside (IPTG).
   2534..2555    +  protein_bind   CAP binding site: CAP binding activates transcription in the presence of cAMP. E. coli catabolite activator protein
   2570..3194    +  CDS            TcR (fragment): tetracycline efflux protein; tet; confers resistance to tetracycline
   3436..3816    -  CDS            YPB1_ECOLX: Protein predicted: Swiss-Prot protein existence level 4. From Escherichia coli.
   3833..4024    +  CDS            rop: Rop protein, which maintains plasmids at low copy number; rop
   4126..4265    +  misc_feature   bom: basis of mobility region from pBR322
   4451..5039    -  rep_origin     ori: high-copy-number ColE1/pMB1/pBR322/pUC origin of replication
   5210..6070    -  CDS            AmpR: β-lactamase; bla; confers resistance to ampicillin, carbenicillin, and related antibiotics
   6071..6175    -  promoter       AmpR promoter: bla
>Addgene plasmid #155131 | pET15-His-∆NGlpG | addgene full sequence | sequence record 310478 | Addgene NGS Result
TTCTCATGTTTGACAGCTTATCATCGATAAGCTTTAATGCGGTAGTTTATCACAGTTAAATTGCTAACGC
AGTCAGGCACCGTGTATGAAATCTAACAATGCGCTCATCGTCATCCTCGGCACCGTCACCCTGGATGCTG
TAGGCATAGGCTTGGTTATGCCGGTACTGCCGGGCCTCTTGCGGGATATCCGGATATAGTTCCTCCTTTC
AGCAAAAAACCCCTCAAGACCCGTTTAGAGGCCCCAAGGGGTTATGCTAGTTATTGCTCAGCGGTGGCAG
CAGCCAACTCAGCTTCCTTTCGGGCTTTGTTAGCAGCCGGATCCTCGAGTTATTTTCGTTTTCGCGCATT
GAGCGAATCAACAAAAGCCATCGCTAAACCCACGGCTAACCCGGCGATGTGTGCTCCGTTCGCCATCGAC
ATCCCAAACAAATCAAACCATCCGGCGACAATCCAGATCAGCGCAAAGATAATTAACCCACGTTGCAGGT
AAATGCCACTTTGCGGATCGCGTTCGCCACGTAGCCAGACGTAGCCCATCAGCGCATACACCACGCCAGA
AAGCCCGCCAAACCACGGCCCGCTGAATTTTTGCTGCACATAGCCGCTTAACAGGGCGCTGATAAGCGTA
ATGACAATTAGCTTACCGCTACCGAGGCGTTTTTCCACCGCACCGCCGAGATACCACCACCAGAGCAGGT
TAAAGAGGATATGCATCAGCGAGAAGTGCATTAACGCGTGGGTGAAGTAACGCCAGAACTCAAATTTCAG
TGTTGGATCGAATGGCCAGGCCAGCCATAACATCACTTCCTGATCGCCGAGAATTTGCATGGCAATAAAC
ACCACCACGCAGGCGATCATCATCACCCAGGTTACCGGACCTGCGCGTTCACGCAAGGCGGCCATATGGC
TGCCGCGCGGCACCAGGCCGCTGCTGTGATGATGATGATGATGGCTGCTGCCCATGGTATATCTCCTTCT
TAAAGTTAAACAAAATTATTTCTAGAGGGGAATTGTTATCCGCTCACAATTCCCCTATAGTGAGTCGTAT
TAATTTCGCGGGATCGAGATCTCGATCCTCTACGCCGGACGCATCGTGGCCGGCATCACCGGCGCCACAG
GTGCGGTTGCTGGCGCCTATATCGCCGACATCACCGATGGGGAAGATCGGGCTCGCCACTTCGGGCTCAT
GAGCGCTTGTTTCGGCGTGGGTATGGTGGCAGGCCCCGTGGCCGGGGGACTGTTGGGCGCCATCTCCTTG
CATGCACCATTCCTTGCGGCGGCGGTGCTCAACGGCCTCAACCTACTACTGGGCTGCTTCCTAATGCAGG
AGTCGCATAAGGGAGAGCGTCGAGATCCCGGACACCATCGAATGGCGCAAAACCTTTCGCGGTATGGCAT
GATAGCGCCCGGAAGAGAGTCAATTCAGGGTGGTGAATGTGAAACCAGTAACGTTATACGATGTCGCAGA
GTATGCCGGTGTCTCTTATCAGACCGTTTCCCGCGTGGTGAACCAGGCCAGCCACGTTTCTGCGAAAACG
CGGGAAAAAGTGGAAGCGGCGATGGCGGAGCTGAATTACATTCCCAACCGCGTGGCACAACAACTGGCGG
GCAAACAGTCGTTGCTGATTGGCGTTGCCACCTCCAGTCTGGCCCTGCACGCGCCGTCGCAAATTGTCGC
GGCGATTAAATCTCGCGCCGATCAACTGGGTGCCAGCGTGGTGGTGTCGATGGTAGAACGAAGCGGCGTC
GAAGCCTGTAAAGCGGCGGTGCACAATCTTCTCGCGCAACGCGTCAGTGGGCTGATCATTAACTATCCGC
TGGATGACCAGGATGCCATTGCTGTGGAAGCTGCCTGCACTAATGTTCCGGCGTTATTTCTTGATGTCTC
TGACCAGACACCCATCAACAGTATTATTTTCTCCCATGAAGACGGTACGCGACTGGGCGTGGAGCATCTG
GTCGCATTGGGTCACCAGCAAATCGCGCTGTTAGCGGGCCCATTAAGTTCTGTCTCGGCGCGTCTGCGTC
TGGCTGGCTGGCATAAATATCTCACTCGCAATCAAATTCAGCCGATAGCGGAACGGGAAGGCGACTGGAG
TGCCATGTCCGGTTTTCAACAAACCATGCAAATGCTGAATGAGGGCATCGTTCCCACTGCGATGCTGGTT
GCCAACGATCAGATGGCGCTGGGCGCAATGCGCGCCATTACCGAGTCCGGGCTGCGCGTTGGTGCGGATA
TCTCGGTAGTGGGATACGACGATACCGAAGACAGCTCATGTTATATCCCGCCGTTAACCACCATCAAACA
GGATTTTCGCCTGCTGGGGCAAACCAGCGTGGACCGCTTGCTGCAACTCTCTCAGGGCCAGGCGGTGAAG
GGCAATCAGCTGTTGCCCGTCTCACTGGTGAAAAGAAAAACCACCCTGGCGCCCAATACGCAAACCGCCT
CTCCCCGCGCGTTGGCCGATTCATTAATGCAGCTGGCACGACAGGTTTCCCGACTGGAAAGCGGGCAGTG
AGCGCAACGCAATTAATGTAAGTTAGCTCACTCATTAGGCACCGGGATCTCGACCGATGCCCTTGAGAGC
CTTCAACCCAGTCAGCTCCTTCCGGTGGGCGCGGGGCATGACTATCGTCGCCGCACTTATGACTGTCTTC
TTTATCATGCAACTCGTAGGACAGGTGCCGGCAGCGCTCTGGGTCATTTTCGGCGAGGACCGCTTTCGCT
GGAGCGCGACGATGATCGGCCTGTCGCTTGCGGTATTCGGAATCTTGCACGCCCTCGCTCAAGCCTTCGT
CACTGGTCCCGCCACCAAACGTTTCGGCGAGAAGCAGGCCATTATCGCCGGCATGGCGGCCGACGCGCTG
GGCTACGTCTTGCTGGCGTTCGCGACGCGAGGCTGGATGGCCTTCCCCATTATGATTCTTCTCGCTTCCG
GCGGCATCGGGATGCCCGCGTTGCAGGCCATGCTGTCCAGGCAGGTAGATGACGACCATCAGGGACAGCT
TCAAGGATCGCTCGCGGCTCTTACCAGCCTAACTTCGATCATTGGACCGCTGATCGTCACGGCGATTTAT
GCCGCCTCGGCGAGCACATGGAACGGGTTGGCATGGATTGTAGGCGCCGCCCTATACCTTGTCTGCCTCC
CCGCGTTGCGTCGCGGTGCATGGAGCCGGGCCACCTCGACCTGAATGGAAGCCGGCGGCACCTCGCTAAC
GGATTCACCACTCCAAGAATTGGAGCCAATCAATTCTTGCGGAGAACTGTGAATGCGCAAACCAACCCTT
GGCAGAACATATCCATCGCGTCCGCCATCTCCAGCAGCCGCACGCGGCGCATCTCGGGCAGCGTTGGGTC
CTGGCCACGGGTGCGCATGATCGTGCTCCTGTCGTTGAGGACCCGGCTAGGCTGGCGGGGTTGCCTTACT
GGTTAGCAGAATGAATCACCGATACGCGAGCGAACGTGAAGCGACTGCTGCTGCAAAACGTCTGCGACCT
GAGCAACAACATGAATGGTCTTCGGTTTCCGTGTTTCGTAAAGTCTGGAAACGCGGAAGTCAGCGCCCTG
CACCATTATGTTCCGGATCTGCATCGCAGGATGCTGCTGGCTACCCTGTGGAACACCTACATCTGTATTA
ACGAAGCGCTGGCATTGACCCTGAGTGATTTTTCTCTGGTCCCGCCGCATCCATACCGCCAGTTGTTTAC
CCTCACAACGTTCCAGTAACCGGGCATGTTCATCATCAGTAACCCGTATCGTGAGCATCCTCTCTCGTTT
CATCGGTATCATTACCCCCATGAACAGAAATCCCCCTTACACGGAGGCATCAGTGACCAAACAGGAAAAA
ACCGCCCTTAACATGGCCCGCTTTATCAGAAGCCAGACATTAACGCTTCTGGAGAAACTCAACGAGCTGG
ACGCGGATGAACAGGCAGACATCTGTGAATCGCTTCACGACCACGCTGATGAGCTTTACCGCAGCTGCCT
CGCGCGTTTCGGTGATGACGGTGAAAACCTCTGACACATGCAGCTCCCGGAGACGGTCACAGCTTGTCTG
TAAGCGGATGCCGGGAGCAGACAAGCCCGTCAGGGCGCGTCAGCGGGTGTTGGCGGGTGTCGGGGCGCAG
CCATGACCCAGTCACGTAGCGATAGCGGAGTGTATACTGGCTTAACTATGCGGCATCAGAGCAGATTGTA
CTGAGAGTGCACCATTGCGGTGTGAAATACCGCACAGATGCGTAAGGAGAAAATACCGCATCAGGCGCTC
TTCCGCTTCCTCGCTCACTGACTCGCTGCGCTCGGTCGTTCGGCTGCGGCGAGCGGTATCAGCTCACTCA
AAGGCGGTAATACGGTTATCCACAGAATCAGGGGATAACGCAGGAAAGAACATGTGAGCAAAAGGCCAGC
AAAAGGCCAGGAACCGTAAAAAGGCCGCGTTGCTGGCGTTTTTCCATAGGCTCCGCCCCCCTGACGAGCA
TCACAAAAATCGACGCTCAAGTCAGAGGTGGCGAAACCCGACAGGACTATAAAGATACCAGGCGTTTCCC
CCTGGAAGCTCCCTCGTGCGCTCTCCTGTTCCGACCCTGCCGCTTACCGGATACCTGTCCGCCTTTCTCC
CTTCGGGAAGCGTGGCGCTTTCTCATAGCTCACGCTGTAGGTATCTCAGTTCGGTGTAGGTCGTTCGCTC
CAAGCTGGGCTGTGTGCACGAACCCCCCGTTCAGCCCGACCGCTGCGCCTTATCCGGTAACTATCGTCTT
GAGTCCAACCCGGTAAGACACGACTTATCGCCACTGGCAGCAGCCACTGGTAACAGGATTAGCAGAGCGA
GGTATGTAGGCGGTGCTACAGAGTTCTTGAAGTGGTGGCCTAACTACGGCTACACTAGAAGGACAGTATT
TGGTATCTGCGCTCTGCTGAAGCCAGTTACCTTCGGAAAAAGAGTTGGTAGCTCTTGATCCGGCAAACAA
ACCACCGCTGGTAGCGGTGGTTTTTTTGTTTGCAAGCAGCAGATTACGCGCAGAAAAAAAGGATCTCAAG
AAGATCCTTTGATCTTTTCTACGGGGTCTGACGCTCAGTGGAACGAAAACTCACGTTAAGGGATTTTGGT
CATGAGATTATCAAAAAGGATCTTCACCTAGATCCTTTTAAATTAAAAATGAAGTTTTAAATCAATCTAA
AGTATATATGAGTAAACTTGGTCTGACAGTTACCAATGCTTAATCAGTGAGGCACCTATCTCAGCGATCT
GTCTATTTCGTTCATCCATAGTTGCCTGACTCCCCGTCGTGTAGATAACTACGATACGGGAGGGCTTACC
ATCTGGCCCCAGTGCTGCAATGATACCGCGAGACCCACGCTCACCGGCTCCAGATTTATCAGCAATAAAC
CAGCCAGCCGGAAGGGCCGAGCGCAGAAGTGGTCCTGCAACTTTATCCGCCTCCATCCAGTCTATTAATT
GTTGCCGGGAAGCTAGAGTAAGTAGTTCGCCAGTTAATAGTTTGCGCAACGTTGTTGCCATTGCTGCAGG
CATCGTGGTGTCACGCTCGTCGTTTGGTATGGCTTCATTCAGCTCCGGTTCCCAACGATCAAGGCGAGTT
ACATGATCCCCCATGTTGTGCAAAAAAGCGGTTAGCTCCTTCGGTCCTCCGATCGTTGTCAGAAGTAAGT
TGGCCGCAGTGTTATCACTCATGGTTATGGCAGCACTGCATAATTCTCTTACTGTCATGCCATCCGTAAG
ATGCTTTTCTGTGACTGGTGAGTACTCAACCAAGTCATTCTGAGAATAGTGTATGCGGCGACCGAGTTGC
TCTTGCCCGGCGTCAACACGGGATAATACCGCGCCACATAGCAGAACTTTAAAAGTGCTCATCATTGGAA
AACGTTCTTCGGGGCGAAAACTCTCAAGGATCTTACCGCTGTTGAGATCCAGTTCGATGTAACCCACTCG
TGCACCCAACTGATCTTCAGCATCTTTTACTTTCACCAGCGTTTCTGGGTGAGCAAAAACAGGAAGGCAA
AATGCCGCAAAAAAGGGAATAAGGGCGACACGGAAATGTTGAATACTCATACTCTTCCTTTTTCAATATT
ATTGAAGCATTTATCAGGGTTATTGTCTCATGAGCGGATACATATTTGAATGTATTTAGAAAAATAAACA
AATAGGGGTTCCGCGCACATTTCCCCGAAAAGTGCCACCTGACGTCTAAGAAACCATTATTATCATGACA
TTAACCTATAAAAATAGGCGTATCACGAGGCCCTTTCGTCTTCAAGAA
